>Addgene plasmid #234486 | pET28b_H6-Smt3-AesC-GFP | addgene full sequence | sequence record 471038 | Addgene NGS Result
TAATACGACTCACTATAGGGGAATTGTGAGCGGATAACAATTCCCCTCTAGAAATAATTTTGTTTAACTT
TAAGAAGGAGATATACCATGGGCAGCAGCCATCATCATCATCATCACAGCAGCGGCCTGGTGCCGCGCGG
CAGCCATATGGCTAGCATGTCGGACTCAGAAGTCAATCAAGAAGCTAAGCCAGAGGTCAAGCCAGAAGTC
AAGCCTGAGACTCACATCAATTTAAAGGTGTCCGATGGATCTTCAGAGATCTTCTTCAAGATCAAAAAGA
CCACTCCTTTAAGAAGGCTGATGGAAGCGTTCGCTAAAAGACAGGGTAAGGAAATGGACTCCTTAAGATT
CTTGTACGACGGTATTAGGATTCAAGCTGATCAGACCCCTGAAGATTTGGACATGGAGGATAACGATATT
ATTGAGGCTCACAGAGAACAGATTGGTGGATCCATGATCGAGTTCATCGAGTTCGAAATTGAAGATCTGG
GCGTGATGGAAATCGATGTGTATGATATTGAAGTGGATGGCAACCACAACTTTTTTGGCAATGATATTCT
GGTGCACAACAGCGTGTATCTGAATGGTACCAGCAAAGGCGAAGAACTGTTTACCGGCGTGGTGCCGATT
CTGGTTGAACTGGATGGCGATGTTAATGGCCATAAGTTTAGCGTGCGCGGCGAAGGCGAAGGCGATGCGA
CCAACGGCAAACTGACCCTGAAGTTTATTTGCACCACCGGCAAACTGCCGGTGCCGTGGCCGACCCTGGT
GACCACCCTGACCTATGGCGTGCAGTGCTTTAGCCGCTATCCGGATCACATGAAACGCCATGATTTCTTT
AAGTCCGCGATGCCGGAAGGCTATGTTCAGGAACGCACCATTAGCTTTAAAGATGATGGCACCTATAAGA
CCCGCGCGGAAGTGAAATTTGAAGGCGATACCCTGGTGAACCGCATTGAACTGAAAGGCATTGACTTCAA
AGAAGATGGCAACATTCTGGGCCATAAACTGGAGTACAATTTCAACAGCCATAACGTGTATATTACCGCG
GACAAACAGAAGAACGGCATCAAAGCGAATTTCAAAATCCGCCATAATGTGGAAGATGGCAGCGTGCAGC
TGGCGGATCACTATCAGCAGAATACCCCGATCGGCGATGGCCCGGTGCTGCTGCCGGACAATCACTACCT
GAGCACCCAGTCCGTGCTGAGCAAAGATCCGAATGAGAAACGCGATCACATGGTTCTGCTGGAGTTTGTG
ACCGCGGCGGGTATCACTCATGGTTAAAAGCTTGCGGCCGCACTCGAGCACCACCACCACCACCACTGAG
ATCCGGCTGCTAACAAAGCCCGAAAGGAAGCTGAGTTGGCTGCTGCCACCGCTGAGCAATAACTAGCATA
ACCCCTTGGGGCCTCTAAACGGGTCTTGAGGGGTTTTTTGCTGAAAGGAGGAACTATATCCGGATTGGCG
AATGGG
[124 nt withheld, positions 1477-1600]
C
[91 nt withheld, positions 1602-1692]
A
[49 nt withheld, positions 1694-1742]
CCTTTGACGTTGGAGTCCACGTTCTTT
[37 nt withheld, positions 1770-1806]
ACCCTATCTCGGTCTATTCTTTTGATTTATAAGGGATTTTGCCGATTTCGGCCTATTGGTTAAAAAATGA
GCTGATTTAACAAAAATTTAACGCGAATTTTAACAAAATATTAACGCTTACAATTTAGGTGGCACTTTTC
GGGGAAATGTGCGCGGAACCCCTATTTGTTTATTTTTCTAAATACATTCAAATATGTATCCGCTCATGAA
TTAATTCTTAGAAAAACTCATCGAGCATCAAATGAAACTGCAATTTATTCATATCAGGATTATCAATACC
ATATTTTTGAAAAAGCCGTTTCTGTAATGAAGGAGAAAACTCACCGAGGCAGTTCCATAGGATGGCAAGA
TCCTGGTATCGGTCTGCGATTCCGACTCGTCCAACATCAATACAACCTATTAATTTCCCCTCGTCAAAAA
TAAGGTTATCAAGTGAGAAATCACCATGAGTGACGACTGAATCCGGTGAGAATGGCAAAAGTTTATGCAT
TTCTTTCCAGACTTGTTCAACAGGCCAGCCATTACGCTCGTCATCAAAATCACTCGCATCAACCAAACCG
TTATTCATTCGTGATTGCGCCTGAGCGAGACGAAATACGCGATCGCTGTTAAAAGGACAATTACAAACAG
GAATCGAATGCAACCGGCGCAGGAACACTGCCAGCGCATCAACAATATTTTCACCTGAATCAGGATATTC
TTCTAATACCTGGAATGCTGTTTTCCCGGGGATCGCAGTGGTGAGTAACCATGCATCATCAGGAGTACGG
ATAAAATGCTTGATGGTCGGAAGAGGCATAAATTCCGTCAGCCAGTTTAGTCTGACCATCTCATCTGTAA
CATCATTGGCAACGCTACCTTTGCCATGTTTCAGAAACAACTCTGGCGCATCGGGCTTCCCATACAATCG
ATAGATTGTCGCACCTGATTGCCCGACATTATCGCGAGCCCATTTATACCCATATAAATCAGCATCCATG
TTGGAATTTAATCGCGGCCTAGAGCAAGACGTTTCCCGTTGAATATGGCTCATAACACCCCTTGTATTAC
TGTTTATGTAAGCAGACAGTTTTATTGTTCATGACCAAAATCCCTTAACGTGAGTTTTCGTTCCACTGAG
CGTCAGACCCCGTAGAAAAGATCAAAGGATCTTCTTGAGATCCTTTTTTTCTGCGCGTAATCTGCTGCTT
GCAAACAAAAAAACCACCGCTACCAGCGGTGGTTTGTTTGCCGGATCAAGAGCTACCAACTCTTTTTCCG
AAGGTAACTGGCTTCAGCAGAGCGCAGATACCAAATACTGTCCTTCTAGTGTAGCCGTAGTTAGGCCACC
ACTTCAAGAACTCTGTAGCACCGCCTACATACCTCGCTCTGCTAATCCTGTTACCAGTGGCTGCTGCCAG
TGGCGATAAGTCGTGTCTTACCGGGTTGGACTCAAGACGATAGTTACCGGATAAGGCGCAGCGGTCGGGC
TGAACGGGGGGTTCGTGCACACAGCCCAGCTTGGAGCGAACGACCTACACCGAACTGAGATACCTACAGC
GTGAGCTATGAGAAAGCGCCACGCTTCCCGAAGGGAGAAAGGCGGACAGGTATCCGGTAAGCGGCAGGGT
CGGAACAGGAGAGCGCACGAGGGAGCTTCCAGGGGGAAACGCCTGGTATCTTTATAGTCCTGTCGGGTTT
CGCCACCTCTGACTTGAGCGTCGATTTTTGTGATGCTCGTCAGGGGGGCGGAGCCTATGGAAAAACGCCA
GCAACGCGGCCTTTTTACGGTTCCTGGCCTTTTGCTGGCCTTTTGCTCACATGTTCTTTCCTGCGTTATC
CCCTGATTCTGTGGATAACCGTATTACCGCCTTTGAGTGAGCTGATACCGCTCGCCGCAGCCGAACGACC
GAGCGCAGCGAGTCAGTGAGCGAGGAAGCGGAAGAGCGCCTGATGCGGTATTTTCTCCTTACGCATCTGT
GCGGTATTTCACACCGCAATGGTGCACTCTCAGTACAATCTGCTCTGATGCCGCATAGTTAAGCCAGTAT
ACACTCCGCTATCGCTACGTGACTGGGTCATGGCTGCGCCCCGACACCCGCCAACACCCGCTGACGCGCC
CTGACGGGCTTGTCTGCTCCCGGCATCCGCTTACAGACAAGCTGTGACCGTCTCCGGGAGCTGCATGTGT
CAGAGGTTTTCACCGTCATCACCGAAACGCGCGAGGCAGCTGCGGTAAAGCTCATCAGCGTGGTCGTGAA
GCGATTCACAGATGTCTGCCTGTTCATCCGCGTCCAGCTCGTTGAGTTTCTCCAGAAGCGTTAATGTCTG
GCTTCTGATAAAGCGGGCCATGTTAAGGGCGGTTTTTTCCTGTTTGGTCACTGATGCCTCCGTGTAAGGG
GGATTTCTGTTCATGGGGGTAATGATACCGATGAAACGAGAGAGGATGCTCACGATACGGGTTACTGATG
ATGAACATGCCCGGTTACTGGAACGTTGTGAGGGTAAACAACTGGCGGTATGGATGCGGCGGGACCAGAG
AAAAATCACTCAGGGTCAATGCCAGCGCTTCGTTAATACAGATGTAGGTGTTCCACAGGGTAGCCAGCAG
CATCCTGCGATGCAGATCCGGAACATAATGGTGCAGGGCGCTGACTTCCGCGTTTCCAGACTTTACGAAA
CACGGAAACCGAAGACCATTCATGTTGTTGCTCAGGTCGCAGACGTTTTGCAGCAGCAGTCGCTTCACGT
TCGCTCGCGTATCGGTGATTCATTCTGCTAACCAGTAAGGCAACCCCGCCAGCCTAGCCGGGTCCTCAAC
GACAGGAGCACGATCATGCGCACCCGTGGGGCCGCCATGCCGGCGATAATGGCCTGCTTCTCGCCGAAAC
GTTTGGTGGCGGGACCAGTGACGAAGGCTTGAGCGAGGGCGTGCAAGATTCCGAATACCGCAAGCGACAG
GCCGATCATCGTCGCGCTCCAGCGAAAGCGGTCCTCGCCGAAAATGACCCAGAGCGCTGCCGGCACCTGT
CCTACGAGTTGCATGATAAAGAAGACAGTCATAAGTGCGGCGACGATAGTCATGCCCCGCGCCCACCGGA
AGGAGCTGACTGGGTTGAAGGCTCTCAAGGGCATCGGTCGAGATCCCGGTGCCTAATGAGTGAGCTAACT
TACATTAATTGCGTTGCGCTCACTGCCCGCTTTCCAGTCGGGAAACCTGTCGTGCCAGCTGCATTAATGA
ATCGGCCAACGCGCGGGGAGAGGCGGTTTGCGTATTGGGCGCCAGGGTGGTTTTTCTTTTCACCAGTGAG
ACGGGCAACAGCTGATTGCCCTTCACCGCCTGGCCCTGAGAGAGTTGCAGCAAGCGGTCCACGCTGGTTT
GCCCCAGCAGGCGAAAATCCTGTTTGATGGTGGTTAACGGCGGGATATAACATGAGCTGTCTTCGGTATC
GTCGTATCCCACTACCGAGATATCCGCACCAACGCGCAGCCCGGACTCGGTAATGGCGCGCATTGCGCCC
AGCGCCATCTGATCGTTGGCAACCAGCATCGCAGTGGGAACGATGCCCTCATTCAGCATTTGCATGGTTT
GTTGAAAACCGGACATGGCACTCCAGTCGCCTTCCCGTTCCGCTATCGGCTGAATTTGATTGCGAGTGAG
ATATTTATGCCAGCCAGCCAGACGCAGACGCGCCGAGACAGAACTTAATGGGCCCGCTAACAGCGCGATT
TGCTGGTGACCCAATGCGACCAGATGCTCCACGCCCAGTCGCGTACCGTCTTCATGGGAGAAAATAATAC
TGTTGATGGGTGTCTGGTCAGAGACATCAAGAAATAACGCCGGAACATTAGTGCAGGCAGCTTCCACAGC
AATGGCATCCTGGTCATCCAGCGGATAGTTAATGATCAGCCCACTGACGCGTTGCGCGAGAAGATTGTGC
ACCGCCGCTTTACAGGCTTCGACGCCGCTTCGTTCTACCATCGACACCACCACGCTGGCACCCAGTTGAT
CGGCGCGAGATTTAATCGCCGCGACAATTTGCGACGGCGCGTGCAGGGCCAGACTGGAGGTGGCAACGCC
AATCAGCAACGACTGTTTGCCCGCCAGTTGTTGTGCCACGCGGTTGGGAATGTAATTCAGCTCCGCCATC
GCCGCTTCCACTTTTTCCCGCGTTTTCGCAGAAACGTGGCTGGCCTGGTTCACCACGCGGGAAACGGTCT
GATAAGAGACACCGGCATACTCTGCGACATCGTATAACGTTACTGGTTTCACATTCACCACCCTGAATTG
ACTCTCTTCCGGGCGCTATCATGCCATACCGCGAAAGGTTTTGCGCCATTCGATGGTGTCCGGGATCTCG
ACGCTCTCCCTTATGCGACTCCTGCATTAGGAAGCAGCCCAGTAGTAGGTTGAGGCCGTTGAGCACCGCC
GCCGCAAGGAATGGTGCATGCAAGGAGATGGCGCCCAACAGTCCCCCGGCCACGGGGCCTGCCACCATAC
CCACGCCGAAACAAGCGCTCATGAGCCCGAAGTGGCGAGCCCGATCTTCCCCATCGGTGATGTCGGCGAT
ATAGGCGCCAGCAACCGCACCTGTGGCGCCGGTGATGCCGGCCACGATGCGTCCGGCGTAGAGGATCGAG
ATCTCGATCCCGCGAAAT
Features (pLannotate 1.2.2; 22 found; start..end, strand, type, name):
      1..19      +  promoter       T7 promoter: promoter for bacteriophage T7 RNA polymerase
     20..44      +  protein_bind   lac operator: The lac repressor binds to the lac operator to inhibit transcription in E. coli. This inhibition can be relieved by adding lactose or isopropyl-β-D-thiogalactopyranoside (IPTG). lac repressor encoded by lacI
     59..81      +  RBS            RBS: efficient ribosome binding site from bacteriophage T7 gene 10 (Olins and Rangwala, 1989)
    100..116     +  CDS            capTEV™ (fragment): composite tag for in vivo biotinylation, TEV protease cleavage, and 6xHis tagging
    127..144     +  CDS            thrombin site: thrombin recognition and cleavage site
    157..449     +  CDS            SUMO (fragment): cleavable ubiquitin-like protein tag; S. cerevisiae SMT3 (truncated)
    592..1284    +  CDS            Superfolder GFP: Superfolder GFP is a basic (constitutively fluorescent) green fluorescent protein published in 2005, derived from Aequorea victoria. It is reported to be a very rapidly-maturing weak dimer.
   1309..1326    +  CDS            9xHis (fragment): 9xHis affinity tag
   1336..1385    +  CDS            SET1 (fragment): solubility-enhancement tag derived from T7 phage gene 10B
   1393..1440    +  terminator     T7 terminator: transcription terminator for bacteriophage T7 RNA polymerase
   1477..1905    +  rep_origin     f1 ori (sequence partly withheld): f1 bacteriophage origin of replication; arrow indicates direction of (+) strand synthesis
   1958..2015    +  promoter       AmpR promoter (fragment): bla
   2024..2839    -  CDS            KanR: aminoglycoside phosphotransferase; aph(3')-Ia; confers resistance to kanamycin in bacteria or G418 (Geneticin®) in eukaryotes
   2961..3549    +  rep_origin     ori: high-copy-number ColE1/pMB1/pBR322/pUC origin of replication
   3735..3874    -  misc_feature   bom: basis of mobility region from pBR322
   3976..4167    -  CDS            rop: Rop protein, which maintains plasmids at low copy number; rop
   4184..4564    +  CDS            YPB1_ECOLX: Protein predicted: Swiss-Prot protein existence level 4. From Escherichia coli.
   4636..4927    -  CDS            TcR (fragment): tetracycline efflux protein; tet; confers resistance to tetracycline
   4942..4963    -  protein_bind   CAP binding site: CAP binding activates transcription in the presence of cAMP. E. coli catabolite activator protein
   4976..6058    -  CDS            lacI: lac repressor; lacI; The lac repressor binds to the lac operator to inhibit transcription in E. coli. This inhibition can be relieved by adding lactose or isopropyl-β-D-thiogalactopyranoside (IPTG).
   6059..6136    -  promoter       lacI promoter: lacI
   6144..6423    -  CDS            TcR (fragment): tetracycline efflux protein; tet; confers resistance to tetracycline
