[The description below was written by a language model from this plasmid's Addgene catalogue record and pLannotate feature annotations shown in this document.]
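Description:
pET28b_H6-Smt3-AesC-GFP is a bacterial expression plasmid of about 6.4 kb built on the pET28b backbone, for IPTG-inducible protein production in E. coli strains that supply T7 RNA polymerase. Transcription is driven by a T7 promoter with an adjacent lac operator, followed by the T7 gene 10 ribosome binding site and closed by the T7 terminator. The plasmid-borne lacI gene provides the repressor that keeps expression off until induction. Propagation relies on the pBR322-type ori together with the rop and bom elements, selection is by kanamycin through the aph(3')-Ia gene, and an f1 origin is also present. The short tetracycline-resistance fragments and the other small hits in the annotation are backbone remnants rather than functional parts.

The roughly 1.2 kb insert, cloned between NcoI and HindIII, encodes a single fusion protein. It begins with an N-terminal hexahistidine tag and a thrombin site, then yeast Smt3 (SUMO), the C-terminal fragment of the Aes123 PolB1 split intein (AesC) from Aeromonas phage Aes123, and finally superfolder GFP. The intein fragment is not annotated in the feature table, but it corresponds to the unlabelled gap between the Smt3 and GFP coding regions. A vector-derived His-tag sequence is annotated downstream of GFP, and the record does not say whether it is translated.

The His tag allows affinity purification. Smt3 is commonly used to aid solubility and can be removed by a SUMO protease. GFP serves as the C-terminal extein. When AesC associates with its complementary N-terminal intein fragment, protein trans-splicing would ligate GFP to the partner's cargo, which makes the construct suited to studying the splicing efficiency of this engineered cysteine-less split intein.
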