Addgene plasmid #234486: pET28b_H6-Smt3-AesC-GFP
Purpose: Superfolder GFP C-terminally fused to His-Smt3-tagged AesC split intein
Depositing lab: Henning Mootz. Depositing organization: Universität Münster. Publication: A cysteine-less and ultra-fast split intein rationally engineered from being aggregation-prone to highly efficient in protein trans-splicing. Humberg C, Yilmaz Z, Fitzian K, Dorner W, Kummel D, Mootz HD. Nat Commun. 2025 Mar 19;16(1):2723. doi: 10.1038/s41467-025-57596-x. PubMed 40108172.
Backbone
  Vector backbone: pET28b
  Backbone size w/o insert (bp): 5245
  Total vector size (bp): 6445
  Vector type: Bacterial Expression
Growth in bacteria
  Bacterial resistance: Kanamycin, 50 μg/mL
  Growth temperature: 37°C
  Growth strain: DH5alpha
  Copy number: Unknown
Gene/Insert
  Gene/Insert name: C-terminal Fragment of the Aes123 PolB1 Split Intein (alt name: AesC)
  Species: Aeromonas phage Aes123
  Insert size (bp): 1200
  GenBank ID: AFN69891.1 JN377899
  Tag / fusion protein: Ubiquitin-like protein Smt3 (N terminal on insert); Hexahistidine Tag (N terminal on insert); Superfolder Green Fluorescent Protein (GFP) (C terminal on insert)
  Cloning method: Restriction Enzyme; 5′ cloning site NcoI (not destroyed); 3′ cloning site HindIII (not destroyed)
  Sequencing primers: 5′ pET-T7side
Terms and licenses: Academic/Nonprofit Terms; Industry Terms: Not Available to Industry
Depositor comments: Please visit https://doi.org/10.1101/2025.01.22.634254 for bioRxiv preprint.
How to cite: pET28b_H6-Smt3-AesC-GFP was a gift from Henning Mootz (Addgene plasmid # 234486 ; http://n2t.net/addgene:234486 ; RRID:Addgene_234486)
